>Addgene plasmid #77335 | TRPM6 gRNA (BRDN0001145361) | addgene full sequence | sequence record 187562 | Addgene Assembled Sequence
CCCGGGTGCAAAGATGGATAAAGTTTTAAACAGAGAGGAATCTTTGCAGCTAATGGACCTTCTAGGTCTT
GAAAGGAGTGGGAATTGGCTCCGGTGCCCGTCAGTGGGCAGAGCGCACATCGCCCACAGTCCCCGAGAAG
TTGGGGGGAGGGGTCGGCAATTGATCCGGTGCCTAGAGAAGGTGGCGCGGGGTAAACTGGGAAAGTGATG
TCGTGTACTGGCTCCGCCTTTTTCCCGAGGGTGGGGGAGAACCGTATATAAGTGCAGTAGTCGCCGTGAA
CGTTCTTTTTCGCAACGGGTTTGCCGCCAGAACACAGGTAAGTGCCGTGTGTGGTTCCCGCGGGCCTGGC
CTCTTTACGGGTTATGGCCCTTGCGTGCCTTGAATTACTTCCACCTGGCTGCAGTACGTGATTCTTGATC
CCGAGCTTCGGGTTGGAAGTGGGTGGGAGAGTTCGAGGCCTTGCGCTTAAGGAGCCCCTTCGCCTCGTGC
TTGAGTTGAGGCCTGGCCTGGGCGCTGGGGCCGCCGCGTGCGAATCTGGTGGCACCTTCGCGCCTGTCTC
GCTGCTTTCGATAAGTCTCTAGCCATTTAAAATTTTTGATGACCTGCTGCGACGCTTTTTTTCTGGCAAG
ATAGTCTTGTAAATGCGGGCCAAGATCTGCACACTGGTATTTCGGTTTTTGGGGCCGCGGGCGGCGACGG
GGCCCGTGCGTCCCAGCGCACATGTTCGGCGAGGCGGGGCCTGCGAGCGCGGCCACCGAGAATCGGACGG
GGGTAGTCTCAAGCTGGCCGGCCTGCTCTGGTGCCTGGCCTCGCGCCGCCGTGTATCGCCCCGCCCTGGG
CGGCAAGGCTGGCCCGGTCGGCACCAGTTGCGTGAGCGGAAAGATGGCCGCTTCCCGGCCCTGCTGCAGG
GAGCTCAAAATGGAGGACGCGGCGCTCGGGAGAGCGGGCGGGTGAGTCACCCACACAAAGGAAAAGGGCC
TTTCCGTCCTCAGCCGTCGCTTCATGTGACTCCACGGAGTACCGGGCGCCGTCCAGGCACCTCGATTAGT
TCTCGAGCTTTTGGAGTACGTCGTCTTTAGGTTGGGGGGAGGGGTTTTATGCGATGGAGTTTCCCCACAC
TGAGTGGGTGGAGACTGAAGTTAGGCCAGCTTGGCACTTGATGTAATTCTCCTTGGAATTTGCCCTTTTT
GAGTTTGGATCTTGGTTCATTCTCAAGCCTCAGACAGTGGTTCAAAGTTTTTTTCTTCCATTTCAGGTGT
CGTGACGTACGGCCACCATGACCGAGTACAAGCCCACGGTGCGCCTCGCCACCCGCGACGACGTCCCCAG
GGCCGTACGCACCCTCGCCGCCGCGTTCGCCGACTACCCCGCCACGCGCCACACCGTCGATCCGGACCGC
CACATCGAGCGGGTCACCGAGCTGCAAGAACTCTTCCTCACGCGCGTCGGGCTCGACATCGGCAAGGTGT
GGGTCGCGGACGACGGCGCCGCCGTGGCGGTCTGGACCACGCCGGAGAGCGTCGAAGCGGGGGCGGTGTT
CGCCGAGATCGGCCCGCGCATGGCCGAGTTGAGCGGTTCCCGGCTGGCCGCGCAGCAACAGATGGAAGGC
CTCCTGGCGCCGCACCGGCCCAAGGAGCCCGCGTGGTTCCTGGCCACCGTCGGAGTCTCGCCCGACCACC
AGGGCAAGGGTCTGGGCAGCGCCGTCGTGCTCCCCGGAGTGGAGGCGGCCGAGCGCGCCGGGGTGCCCGC
CTTCCTGGAGACCTCCGCGCCCCGCAACCTCCCCTTCTACGAGCGGCTCGGCTTCACCGTCACCGCCGAC
GTCGAGGTGCCCGAAGGACCGCGCACCTGGTGCATGACCCGCAAGCCCGGTGCCTGAACGCGTTAAGTCG
ACAATCAACCTCTGGATTACAAAATTTGTGAAAGATTGACTGGTATTCTTAACTATGTTGCTCCTTTTAC
GCTATGTGGATACGCTGCTTTAATGCCTTTGTATCATGCTATTGCTTCCCGTATGGCTTTCATTTTCTCC
TCCTTGTATAAATCCTGGTTGCTGTCTCTTTATGAGGAGTTGTGGCCCGTTGTCAGGCAACGTGGCGTGG
TGTGCACTGTGTTTGCTGACGCAACCCCCACTGGTTGGGGCATTGCCACCACCTGTCAGCTCCTTTCCGG
GACTTTCGCTTTCCCCCTCCCTATTGCCACGGCGGAACTCATCGCCGCCTGCCTTGCCCGCTGCTGGACA
GGGGCTCGGCTGTTGGGCACTGACAATTCCGTGGTGTTGTCGGGGAAATCATCGTCCTTTCCTTGGCTGC
TCGCCTGTGTTGCCACCTGGATTCTGCGCGGGACGTCCTTCTGCTACGTCCCTTCGGCCCTCAATCCAGC
GGACCTTCCTTCCCGCGGCCTGCTGCCGGCTCTGCGGCCTCTTCCGCGTCTTCGCCTTCGCCCTCAGACG
AGTCGGATCTCCCTTTGGGCCGCCTCCCCGCGTCGACTTTAAGACCAATGACTTACAAGGCAGCTGTAGA
TCTTAGCCACTTTTTAAAAGAAAAGGGGGGACTGGAAGGGCTAATTCACTCCCAACGAAGACAAGATCTG
CTTTTTGCTTGTACTGGGTCTCTCTGGTTAGACCAGATCTGAGCCTGGGAGCTCTCTGGCTAACTAGGGA
ACCCACTGCTTAAGCCTCAATAAAGCTTGCCTTGAGTGCTTCAAGTAGTGTGTGCCCGTCTGTTGTGTGA
CTCTGGTAACTAGAGATCCCTCAGACCCTTTTAGTCAGTGTGGAAAATCTCTAGCAGTACGTATAGTAGT
TCATGTCATCTTATTATTCAGTATTTATAACTTGCAAAGAAATGAATATCAGAGAGTGAGAGGAACTTGT
TTATTGCAGCTTATAATGGTTACAAATAAAGCAATAGCATCACAAATTTCACAAATAAAGCATTTTTTTC
ACTGCATTCTAGTTGTGGTTTGTCCAAACTCATCAATGTATCTTATCATGTCTGGCTCTAGCTATCCCGC
CCCTAACTCCGCCCATCCCGCCCCTAACTCCGCCCAGTTCCGCCCATTCTCCGCCCCATGGCTGACTAAT
TTTTTTTATTTATGCAGAGGCCGAGGCCGCCTCGGCCTCTGAGCTATTCCAGAAGTAGTGAGGAGGCTTT
TTTGGAGGCCTAGGGACGTACCCAATTCGCCCTATAGTGAGTCGTATTACGCGCGCTCACTGGCCGTCGT
TTTACAACGTCGTGACTGGGAAAACCCTGGCGTTACCCAACTTAATCGCCTTGCAGCACATCCCCCTTTC
GCCAGCTGGCGTAATAGCGAAGAGGCCCGCACCGATCGCCCTTCCCAACAGTTGCGCAGCCTGAATGGCG
AATGGG
[124 nt withheld, positions 3367-3490]
C
[91 nt withheld, positions 3492-3582]
A
[49 nt withheld, positions 3584-3632]
CCTTTGACGTTGGAGTCCACGTTCTTT
[37 nt withheld, positions 3660-3696]
ACCCTATCTCGGTCTATTCTTTTGATTTATAAGGGATTTTGCCGATTTCGGCCTATTGGTTAAAAAATGA
GCTGATTTAACAAAAATTTAACGCGAATTTTAACAAAATATTAACGCTTACAATTTAGGTGGCACTTTTC
GGGGAAATGTGCGCGGAACCCCTATTTGTTTATTTTTCTAAATACATTCAAATATGTATCCGCTCATGAG
ACAATAACCCTGATAAATGCTTCAATAATATTGAAAAAGGAAGAGTATGAGTATTCAACATTTCCGTGTC
GCCCTTATTCCCTTTTTTGCGGCATTTTGCCTTCCTGTTTTTGCTCACCCAGAAACGCTGGTGAAAGTAA
AAGATGCTGAAGATCAGTTGGGTGCACGAGTGGGTTACATCGAACTGGATCTCAACAGCGGTAAGATCCT
TGAGAGTTTTCGCCCCGAAGAACGTTTTCCAATGATGAGCACTTTTAAAGTTCTGCTATGTGGCGCGGTA
TTATCCCGTATTGACGCCGGGCAAGAGCAACTCGGTCGCCGCATACACTATTCTCAGAATGACTTGGTTG
AGTACTCACCAGTCACAGAAAAGCATCTTACGGATGGCATGACAGTAAGAGAATTATGCAGTGCTGCCAT
AACCATGAGTGATAACACTGCGGCCAACTTACTTCTGACAACGATCGGAGGACCGAAGGAGCTAACCGCT
TTTTTGCACAACATGGGGGATCATGTAACTCGCCTTGATCGTTGGGAACCGGAGCTGAATGAAGCCATAC
CAAACGACGAGCGTGACACCACGATGCCTGTAGCAATGGCAACAACGTTGCGCAAACTATTAACTGGCGA
ACTACTTACTCTAGCTTCCCGGCAACAATTAATAGACTGGATGGAGGCGGATAAAGTTGCAGGACCACTT
CTGCGCTCGGCCCTTCCGGCTGGCTGGTTTATTGCTGATAAATCTGGAGCCGGTGAGCGTGGGTCTCGCG
GTATCATTGCAGCACTGGGGCCAGATGGTAAGCCCTCCCGTATCGTAGTTATCTACACGACGGGGAGTCA
GGCAACTATGGATGAACGAAATAGACAGATCGCTGAGATAGGTGCCTCACTGATTAAGCATTGGTAACTG
TCAGACCAAGTTTACTCATATATACTTTAGATTGATTTAAAACTTCATTTTTAATTTAAAAGGATCTAGG
TGAAGATCCTTTTTGATAATCTCATGACCAAAATCCCTTAACGTGAGTTTTCGTTCCACTGAGCGTCAGA
CCCCGTAGAAAAGATCAAAGGATCTTCTTGAGATCCTTTTTTTCTGCGCGTAATCTGCTGCTTGCAAACA
AAAAAACCACCGCTACCAGCGGTGGTTTGTTTGCCGGATCAAGAGCTACCAACTCTTTTTCCGAAGGTAA
CTGGCTTCAGCAGAGCGCAGATACCAAATACTGTTCTTCTAGTGTAGCCGTAGTTAGGCCACCACTTCAA
GAACTCTGTAGCACCGCCTACATACCTCGCTCTGCTAATCCTGTTACCAGTGGCTGCTGCCAGTGGCGAT
AAGTCGTGTCTTACCGGGTTGGACTCAAGACGATAGTTACCGGATAAGGCGCAGCGGTCGGGCTGAACGG
GGGGTTCGTGCACACAGCCCAGCTTGGAGCGAACGACCTACACCGAACTGAGATACCTACAGCGTGAGCT
ATGAGAAAGCGCCACGCTTCCCGAAGGGAGAAAGGCGGACAGGTATCCGGTAAGCGGCAGGGTCGGAACA
GGAGAGCGCACGAGGGAGCTTCCAGGGGGAAACGCCTGGTATCTTTATAGTCCTGTCGGGTTTCGCCACC
TCTGACTTGAGCGTCGATTTTTGTGATGCTCGTCAGGGGGGCGGAGCCTATGGAAAAACGCCAGCAACGC
GGCCTTTTTACGGTTCCTGGCCTTTTGCTGGCCTTTTGCTCACATGTTCTTTCCTGCGTTATCCCCTGAT
TCTGTGGATAACCGTATTACCGCCTTTGAGTGAGCTGATACCGCTCGCCGCAGCCGAACGACCGAGCGCA
GCGAGTCAGTGAGCGAGGAAGCGGAAGAGCGCCCAATACGCAAACCGCCTCTCCCCGCGCGTTGGCCGAT
TCATTAATGCAGCTGGCACGACAGGTTTCCCGACTGGAAAGCGGGCAGTGAGCGCAACGCAATTAATGTG
AGTTAGCTCACTCATTAGGCACCCCAGGCTTTACACTTTATGCTTCCGGCTCGTATGTTGTGTGGAATTG
TGAGCGGATAACAATTTCACACAGGAAACAGCTATGACCATGATTACGCCAAGCGCGCAATTAACCCTCA
CTAAAGGGAACAAAAGCTGGAGCTGCAAGCTTAATGTAGTCTTATGCAATACTCTTGTAGTCTTGCAACA
TGGTAACGATGAGTTAGCAACATGCCTTACAAGGAGAGAAAAAGCACCGTGCATGCCGATTGGTGGAAGT
AAGGTGGTACGATCGTGCCTTATTAGGAAGGCAACAGACGGGTCTGACATGGATTGGACGAACCACTGAA
TTGCCGCATTGCAGAGATATTGTATTTAAGTGCCTAGCTCGATACATAAACGGGTCTCTCTGGTTAGACC
AGATCTGAGCCTGGGAGCTCTCTGGCTAACTAGGGAACCCACTGCTTAAGCCTCAATAAAGCTTGCCTTG
AGTGCTTCAAGTAGTGTGTGCCCGTCTGTTGTGTGACTCTGGTAACTAGAGATCCCTCAGACCCTTTTAG
TCAGTGTGGAAAATCTCTAGCAGTGGCGCCCGAACAGGGACTTGAAAGCGAAAGGGAAACCAGAGGAGCT
CTCTCGACGCAGGACTCGGCTTGCTGAAGCGCGCACGGCAAGAGGCGAGGGGCGGCGACTGGTGAGTACG
CCAAAAATTTTGACTAGCGGAGGCTAGAAGGAGAGAGATGGGTGCGAGAGCGTCAGTATTAAGCGGGGGA
GAATTAGATCGCGATGGGAAAAAATTCGGTTAAGGCCAGGGGGAAAGAAAAAATATAAATTAAAACATAT
AGTATGGGCAAGCAGGGAGCTAGAACGATTCGCAGTTAATCCTGGCCTGTTAGAAACATCAGAAGGCTGT
AGACAAATACTGGGACAGCTACAACCATCCCTTCAGACAGGATCAGAAGAACTTAGATCATTATATAATA
CAGTAGCAACCCTCTATTGTGTGCATCAAAGGATAGAGATAAAAGACACCAAGGAAGCTTTAGACAAGAT
AGAGGAAGAGCAAAACAAAAGTAAGACCACCGCACAGCAAGCGGCCGCTGATCTTCAGACCTGGAGGAGG
AGATATGAGGGACAATTGGAGAAGTGAATTATATAAATATAAAGTAGTAAAAATTGAACCATTAGGAGTA
GCACCCACCAAGGCAAAGAGAAGAGTGGTGCAGAGAGAAAAAAGAGCAGTGGGAATAGGAGCTTTGTTCC
TTGGGTTCTTGGGAGCAGCAGGAAGCACTATGGGCGCAGCGTCAATGACGCTGACGGTACAGGCCAGACA
ATTATTGTCTGGTATAGTGCAGCAGCAGAACAATTTGCTGAGGGCTATTGAGGCGCAACAGCATCTGTTG
CAACTCACAGTCTGGGGCATCAAGCAGCTCCAGGCAAGAATCCTGGCTGTGGAAAGATACCTAAAGGATC
AACAGCTCCTGGGGATTTGGGGTTGCTCTGGAAAACTCATTTGCACCACTGCTGTGCCTTGGAATGCTAG
TTGGAGTAATAAATCTCTGGAACAGATTTGGAATCACACGACCTGGATGGAGTGGGACAGAGAAATTAAC
AATTACACAAGCTTAATACACTCCTTAATTGAAGAATCGCAAAACCAGCAAGAAAAGAATGAACAAGAAT
TATTGGAATTAGATAAATGGGCAAGTTTGTGGAATTGGTTTAACATAACAAATTGGCTGTGGTATATAAA
ATTATTCATAATGATAGTAGGAGGCTTGGTAGGTTTAAGAATAGTTTTTGCTGTACTTTCTATAGTGAAT
AGAGTTAGGCAGGGATATTCACCATTATCGTTTCAGACCCACCTCCCAACCCCGAGGGGACCCAGAGAGG
GCCTATTTCCCATGATTCCTTCATATTTGCATATACGATACAAGGCTGTTAGAGAGATAATTAGAATTAA
TTTGACTGTAAACACAAAGATATTAGTACAAAATACGTGACGTAGAAAGTAATAATTTCTTGGGTAGTTT
GCAGTTTTAAAATTATGTTTTAAAATGGACTATCATATGCTTACCGTAACTTGAAAGTATTTCGATTTCT
TGGCTTTATATATCTTGTGGAAAGGACGAAACACCGTCTGGAATAGGCTCAAGACAGTTTTAGAGCTAGA
AATAGCAAGTTAAAATAAGGCTAGTCCGTTATCAACTTGAAAAAGTGGCACCGAGTCGGTGCTTTTTTAA
GCTTGGCGTAACTAGATCTTGAGACAAATGGCAGTATTCATCCACAATTTTAAAAGAAAAGGGGGGATTG
GGGGGTACAGTGCAGGGGAAAGAATAGTAGACATAATAGCAACAGACATACAAACTAAAGAATTACAAAA
ACAAATTACAAAAATTCAAAATTTTCGGGTTTATTACAGGGACAGCAGAGATCCACTTTGGCGCCGGCTC
GAGGGGG
Features (pLannotate 1.2.2; 29 found; start..end, strand, type, name):
     14..80      +  CDS            small t antigen (fragment): SV40 (simian virus 40) small t antigen
    106..317     +  promoter       EF-1α core promoter: core promoter for human elongation factor EF-1α
    318..1256    +  intron         EF-1α intron A: intron upstream of the start codon of human EF-1α
   1278..1877    +  CDS            PuroR (fragment): puromycin N-acetyltransferase; pac from Streptomyces; confers resistance to puromycin
   1893..2481    +  misc_feature   WPRE: woodchuck hepatitis virus posttranscriptional regulatory element
   2532..2551    +  misc_feature   cPPT/CTS (fragment): central polypurine tract and central termination sequence of HIV-1
   2553..2786    +  LTR            3' LTR (ΔU3): self-inactivating 3' long terminal repeat (LTR) from HIV-1
   2864..2985    +  polyA_signal   SV40 poly(A) signal: SV40 polyadenylation signal
   3025..3160    +  rep_origin     SV40 ori: SV40 origin of replication
   3181..3199    -  promoter       T7 promoter: promoter for bacteriophage T7 RNA polymerase
   3207..3362    +  CDS            lacZα (fragment): LacZα fragment of β-galactosidase; lacZ fragment
   3367..3795    +  rep_origin     f1 ori (sequence partly withheld): f1 bacteriophage origin of replication; arrow indicates direction of (+) strand synthesis
   3848..3952    +  promoter       AmpR promoter: bla
   3953..4813    +  CDS            AmpR: β-lactamase; bla; confers resistance to ampicillin, carbenicillin, and related antibiotics
   4984..5572    +  rep_origin     ori: high-copy-number ColE1/pMB1/pBR322/pUC origin of replication
   5755..5847    +  CDS            lacI (fragment): lac repressor; lacI; The lac repressor binds to the lac operator to inhibit transcription in E. coli. This inhibition can be relieved by adding lactose or isopropyl-β-D-thiogalactopyranoside (IPTG).
   5860..5881    +  protein_bind   CAP binding site: CAP binding activates transcription in the presence of cAMP. E. coli catabolite activator protein
   5896..5926    +  promoter       lac promoter: promoter for the E. coli lac operon
   5934..5950    +  protein_bind   lac operator: The lac repressor binds to the lac operator to inhibit transcription in E. coli. This inhibition can be relieved by adding lactose or isopropyl-β-D-thiogalactopyranoside (IPTG). lac repressor encoded by lacI
   5995..6013    +  promoter       T3 promoter: promoter for bacteriophage T3 RNA polymerase
   6041..6267    +  promoter       RSV promoter: Rous sarcoma virus enhancer/promoter
   6268..6448    +  LTR            5' LTR (truncated): truncated 5' long terminal repeat (LTR) from HIV-1
   6495..6620    +  misc_feature   HIV-1 Ψ: packaging signal of human immunodeficiency virus type 1
   6604..6967    +  CDS            HIV-1 gag (fragment): gag protein from human immunodeficiency virus 1; gag
   7113..7346    +  misc_feature   RRE: The Rev response element (RRE) of HIV-1 allows for Rev-dependent mRNA export from the nucleus to the cytoplasm.
   7723..7749    +  CDS            Rev (fragment): human immunodeficiency virus 1 (HIV-1) Rev protein; rev; enhances nuclear export of unspliced and incompletely spliced viral mRNAs
   7753..7993    +  promoter       U6 promoter: RNA polymerase III promoter for human U6 snRNA
   8023..8098    +  misc_RNA       gRNA scaffold: guide RNA scaffold for the Streptococcus pyogenes CRISPR/Cas9 system
   8154..8271    +  misc_feature   cPPT/CTS: central polypurine tract and central termination sequence of HIV-1
