[The description below was written by a language model from this plasmid's Addgene catalogue record and pLannotate feature annotations shown in this document.]
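Description:
TRPM6 gRNA (BRDN0001145361) is a third-generation lentiviral single-guide RNA plasmid built on the lentiGuide-Puro backbone and designed to target human TRPM6. The depositor notes that the guide was designed against three TRPM6 reference transcripts. It is maintained in E. coli as a high-copy plasmid through a ColE1/pUC-type origin with ampicillin selection (AmpR). The backbone also carries an f1 origin, an SV40 origin and remnants of lac and phage-promoter cloning elements.

The transfer cassette begins with an RSV promoter fused to a truncated HIV-1 5' LTR, which makes genomic RNA production in packaging cells independent of Tat. It is followed by the Ψ packaging signal with a partial gag sequence, the Rev response element for nuclear export of the unspliced vector RNA, and a cPPT/CTS element. It ends in a U3-deleted, self-inactivating 3' LTR. Within this frame, a human U6 RNA polymerase III promoter drives the TRPM6-specific spacer joined to the Streptococcus pyogenes Cas9 guide scaffold. Downstream, the EF-1α core promoter with its intron A expresses puromycin N-acetyltransferase for selecting transduced mammalian cells, and a WPRE enhances transcript expression.

The plasmid does not encode Cas9, so it must be paired with a separate Cas9 lentivector or used in cells that already express Cas9. In that setting it directs cleavage at TRPM6 for gene knockout. The record links it to a human kinome gRNA collection built with optimized sgRNA design rules, so it suits individual loss-of-function experiments or follow-up of screening results for this gene.
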