Addgene plasmid #77335: TRPM6 gRNA (BRDN0001145361)
Purpose: 3rd generation lentiviral gRNA plasmid targeting human TRPM6
Depositing lab: John Doench & David Root. Depositing organization: Broad Institute. Publication: Optimized sgRNA design to maximize activity and minimize off-target effects of CRISPR-Cas9. Doench JG, Fusi N, Sullender M, Hegde M, Vaimberg EW, Donovan KF, Smith I, Tothova Z, Wilen C, Orchard R, Virgin HW, Listgarten J, Root DE. Nat Biotechnol. 2016 Jan 18. doi: 10.1038/nbt.3437. PubMed 26780180.
Backbone
  Vector backbone: lentiGuide-Puro
  Backbone manufacturer: Zhang Lab (Addgene plasmid # 52963)
  Vector type: Mammalian Expression, Lentiviral, CRISPR
  Selectable markers: Puromycin
Growth in bacteria
  Bacterial resistance: Ampicillin, 100 μg/mL
  Growth temperature: 37°C
  Growth strain: DH5alpha
  Copy number: High Copy
Gene/Insert
  Gene/Insert name: TRPM6 (alt names: TRPM6; NM_001177310.1)
  gRNA/shRNA sequence: TCTGGAATAGGCTCAAGACA
  Species: H. sapiens (human)
  Entrez Gene: TRPM6 (a.k.a. HSH, HMGX, HOMG, CHAK2, HOMG1)
  Promoter: hU6
  Cloning method: Unknown
  Sequencing primers: 5′ U6-F; 3′ pS2-R
Terms and licenses: Academic/Nonprofit Terms; Industry Terms: Not Available to Industry
Depositor comments: The gRNA was designed to target the following Genbank reference sequence(s): NM_001177310.1,NM_001177311.1,NM_017662.4. Note that this plasmid does NOT contain Cas9. It should be used in conjunction with lentiCas9-Blast (Addgene #52962) or otherwise with cell lines already expressing Cas9. Browse the full kinome gRNA library at http://www.addgene.org/pooled-library/broadgpp-human-kinome/ or visit http://www.broadinstitute.org/rnai/public/ for detailed protocols and information.
How to cite: TRPM6 gRNA (BRDN0001145361) was a gift from John Doench & David Root (Addgene plasmid # 77335 ; http://n2t.net/addgene:77335 ; RRID:Addgene_77335)
