>Addgene plasmid #77335 | TRPM6 gRNA (BRDN0001145361) | depositor partial sequence | sequence record 144795 | Target Sequence
TCTGGAATAGGCTCAAGACA
