>Addgene plasmid #77335 | TRPM6 gRNA (BRDN0001145361) | addgene partial sequence | sequence record 187561 | hU6-F
ACGTAGAAAGTAATAATTTCTTGGGTAGTTTGCAGTTTTAAAATTATGTTTTAAAATGGACTATCATATG
CTTACCGTAACTTGAAAGTATTTCGATTTCTTGGCTTTATATATCTTGTGGAAAGGACGAAACACCGTCT
GGAATAGGCTCAAGACAGTTTTAGAGCTAGAAATAGCAAGTTAAAATAAGGCTAGTCCGTTATCAACTTG
AAAAAGTGGCACCGAGTCGGTGCTTTTTTAAGCTTGGCGTAACTAGATCTTGAGACAAATGGCAGTATTC
ATCCACAATTTTAAAAGAAAAGGGGGGATTGGGGGGTACAGTGCAGGGGAAAGAATAGTAGACATAATAG
CAACAGACATACAAACTAAAGAATTACAAAAACAAATTACAAAAATTCAAAATTTTCGGGTTTATTACAG
GGACAGCAGAGATCCACTTTGGCGCCGGCTCGAGGGGGCCCGGGTGCAAAGATGGATAAAGTTTTAAACA
GAGAGGAATCTTTGCAGCTAATGGACCTTCTAGGTCTTGAAAGGAGTGGGAATTGGCTCCGGTGCCCGTC
AGTGGGCAGA
